Addgene plasmid #65997: J23107_EB
Purpose: MoClo Basic Part: Constitutive promoter - Anderson series - medium strength [E:J23107:B]
Depositing lab: Douglas Densmore. Depositing organization: Boston University Main Campus. Publication: CIDAR MoClo: Improved MoClo Assembly Standard and New E. coli Part Library Enable Rapid Combinatorial Design for Synthetic and Traditional Biology. Iverson SV, Haddock TL, Beal J, Densmore DM. ACS Synth Biol. 2016 Jan 15;5(1):99-103. doi: 10.1021/acssynbio.5b00124. Epub 2015 Nov 4. PubMed 26479688.
Backbone
  Vector backbone: DVA
  Vector type: Synthetic Biology
Growth in bacteria
  Bacterial resistance: Ampicillin, 100 μg/mL
  Growth temperature: 37°C
  Growth strain: DH5alpha
  Copy number: Unknown
Gene/Insert
  Gene/Insert name: Constitutive promoter (alt name: Basic Part - Promoter)
  Species: Synthetic
  Cloning method: Unknown
Terms and licenses: Academic/Nonprofit Terms; Industry Terms: Not Available to Industry
How to cite: J23107_EB was a gift from Douglas Densmore (Addgene plasmid # 65997 ; http://n2t.net/addgene:65997 ; RRID:Addgene_65997)
