[The description below was written by a language model from this plasmid's Addgene catalogue record and pLannotate feature annotations shown in this document.]
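Description:
J23107_EB is a small (2,143 bp) synthetic-biology plasmid from the CIDAR MoClo part library for E. coli. It stores a single Level 0 "basic part" in the DVA destination vector backbone. The part is J23107, a member of the Anderson series of synthetic constitutive promoters, described in the record as medium strength. The "EB" suffix and the notation [E:J23107:B] indicate that the promoter is flanked by the MoClo fusion sites E and B. In this kind of Golden Gate-based system, these short overhang-defining sequences are exposed by Type IIS restriction digestion. They determine where the part ligates relative to its neighbours in a hierarchical assembly.

The annotated feature table covers the backbone rather than the insert. It lists a high-copy ColE1/pUC-type origin of replication for propagation in E. coli, although the catalogue gives copy number as unknown. It also lists a β-lactamase gene with its own bla promoter for ampicillin selection, and a putative bacterial transcription terminator. BioBrick prefix and suffix sequences bracket the cloning region, reflecting the BioBrick-derived origin of the vector. The promoter itself is not called out as a feature, but given the circular map it presumably lies in the short interval between the prefix and suffix. The plasmid carries no reporter or coding sequence beyond the resistance marker.

The construct serves as a reusable promoter module. It is combined with ribosome binding site, coding sequence and terminator parts carrying compatible fusion sites to build transcription units. The E upstream fusion site, as opposed to other variants in the library, allows the unit to take a particular position when several units are joined into a multigene device. This supports combinatorial tuning of expression levels in bacterial genetic circuits.
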