Features (pLannotate 1.2.2; 6 found; start..end, strand, type, name):
     51..71      +  misc_feature   BioBrick suffix: universal suffix for all parts
    248..836     -  rep_origin     ori: high-copy-number ColE1/pMB1/pBR322/pUC origin of replication
   1007..1867    -  CDS            AmpR: β-lactamase; bla; confers resistance to ampicillin, carbenicillin, and related antibiotics
   1868..1972    -  promoter       AmpR promoter: bla
   2062..2105    -  terminator     bacterial terminator: putative bacterial transcription terminator
   2108..2129    +  misc_feature   BioBrick prefix: BioBrick prefix for parts that do not start with "ATG"
>Addgene plasmid #65997 | J23107_EB | depositor full sequence | sequence record 114087 | J23107_EB sequence 2143 bps
GCTTTTTACGGCTAGCTCAGCCCTAGGTATTATGCTAGCTACTAGAGACCTACTAGTAGCGGCCGCTGCA
GGCTTCCTCGCTCACTGACTCGCTGCGCTCGGTCGTTCGGCTGCGGCGAGCGGTATCAGCTCACTCAAAG
GCGGTAATACGGTTATCCACAGAATCAGGGGATAACGCAGGAAAGAACATGTGAGCAAAAGGCCAGCAAA
AGGCCAGGAACCGTAAAAAGGCCGCGTTGCTGGCGTTTTTCCACAGGCTCCGCCCCCCTGACGAGCATCA
CAAAAATCGACGCTCAAGTCAGAGGTGGCGAAACCCGACAGGACTATAAAGATACCAGGCGTTTCCCCCT
GGAAGCTCCCTCGTGCGCTCTCCTGTTCCGACCCTGCCGCTTACCGGATACCTGTCCGCCTTTCTCCCTT
CGGGAAGCGTGGCGCTTTCTCATAGCTCACGCTGTAGGTATCTCAGTTCGGTGTAGGTCGTTCGCTCCAA
GCTGGGCTGTGTGCACGAACCCCCCGTTCAGCCCGACCGCTGCGCCTTATCCGGTAACTATCGTCTTGAG
TCCAACCCGGTAAGACACGACTTATCGCCACTGGCAGCAGCCACTGGTAACAGGATTAGCAGAGCGAGGT
ATGTAGGCGGTGCTACAGAGTTCTTGAAGTGGTGGCCTAACTACGGCTACACTAGAAGAACAGTATTTGG
TATCTGCGCTCTGCTGAAGCCAGTTACCTTCGGAAAAAGAGTTGGTAGCTCTTGATCCGGCAAACAAACC
ACCGCTGGTAGCGGTGGTTTTTTTGTTTGCAAGCAGCAGATTACGCGCAGAAAAAAAGGATCTCAAGAAG
ATCCTTTGATCTTTTCTACGGGGTCTGACGCTCAGTGGAACGAAAACTCACGTTAAGGGATTTTGGTCAT
GAGATTATCAAAAAGGATCTTCACCTAGATCCTTTTAAATTAAAAATGAAGTTTTAAATCAATCTAAAGT
ATATATGAGTAAACTTGGTCTGACAGTTACCAATGCTTAATCAGTGAGGCACCTATCTCAGCGATCTGTC
TATTTCGTTCATCCATAGTTGCCTGACTCCCCGTCGTGTAGATAACTACGATACGGGAGGGCTTACCATC
TGGCCCCAGTGCTGCAATGATACCGCGCGACCCACGCTCACCGGCTCCAGATTTATCAGCAATAAACCAG
CCAGCCGGAAGGGCCGAGCGCAGAAGTGGTCCTGCAACTTTATCCGCCTCCATCCAGTCTATTAATTGTT
GCCGGGAAGCTAGAGTAAGTAGTTCGCCAGTTAATAGTTTGCGCAACGTTGTTGCCATTGCTACAGGCAT
CGTGGTGTCACGCTCGTCGTTTGGTATGGCTTCATTCAGCTCCGGTTCCCAACGATCAAGGCGAGTTACA
TGATCCCCCATGTTGTGCAAAAAAGCGGTTAGCTCCTTCGGTCCTCCGATCGTTGTCAGAAGTAAGTTGG
CCGCAGTGTTATCACTCATGGTTATGGCAGCACTGCATAATTCTCTTACTGTCATGCCATCCGTAAGATG
CTTTTCTGTGACTGGTGAGTACTCAACCAAGTCATTCTGAGAATAGTGTATGCGGCGACCGAGTTGCTCT
TGCCCGGCGTCAATACGGGATAATACCGCGCCACATAGCAGAACTTTAAAAGTGCTCATCATTGGAAAAC
GTTCTTCGGGGCGAAAACTCTCAAGGATCTTACCGCTGTTGAGATCCAGTTCGATGTAACCCACTCGTGC
ACCCAACTGATCTTCAGCATCTTTTACTTTCACCAGCGTTTCTGGGTGAGCAAAAACAGGAAGGCAAAAT
GCCGCAAAAAAGGGAATAAGGGCGACACGGAAATGTTGAATACTCATACTCTTCCTTTTTCAATATTATT
GAAGCATTTATCAGGGTTATTGTCTCATGAGCGGATACATATTTGAATGTATTTAGAAAAATAAACAAAT
AGGGGTTCCGCGCACATTTCCCCGAAAAGTGCCACCTGACGTCTAAGAAACCATTATTATCATGACATTA
ACCTATAAAAATAGGCGTATCACGAGGCAGAATTTCAGATAAAAAAAATCCTTAGCTTTCGCTAAGGATG
ATTTCTGGAATTCGCGGCCGCTTCTAGAGACTAGTGGGTCTCA
