>Addgene plasmid #65997 | J23107_EB | addgene partial sequence | sequence record 114086 | MoCloR 5'-gccacctgacgtctaagaaacc-3'
ATAGGCGTATCACGAGGCAGAATTTCAGATAAAAAAAATCCTTAGCTTTCGCTAAGGATGATTTCTGGAA
TTCGCGGCCGCTTCTAGAGACTAGTGGGTCTCAGCTTTTTACGGCTAGCTCAGCCCTAGGTATTATGCTA
GCTACTAGAGACCTACTAGTAGCGGCCGCTGCAGGCTTCCTCGCTCACTGACTCGCTGCGCTCGGTCGTT
CGGCTGCGGCGAGCGGTATCAGCTCACTCAAAGGCGGTAATACGGTTATCCACAGAATCAGGGGATAACG
CAGGAAAGAACATGTGAGCAAAAGGCCAGCAAAAGGCCAGGAACCGTAAAAAGGCCGCGTTGCTGGCGTT
TTTCCACAGGCTCCGCCCCCCTGACGAGCATCACAAAAATCGACGCTCAAGTCAGAGGTGGCGAAACCCG
ACAGGACTATAAAGATACCAGGCGTTTCCCCCTGGAAGCTCCCTCGTGCGCTCTCCTGTTCCGACCCTGC
CGCTTACCGGATACCTGTCCGCCTTTCTCCCTTCGGGAAGCGTGGCGCTTTCTCATAGCTCACGCTGTAG
GTATCTCAGTTCGGTGTAGGTCGTTCGCTCCAAGCTGGGCTGTGTGCACGAACCCCCCGTTCAGCCCGAC
CGCTGCGCCTTATCCGGTAACTATCGTCTTGAGTCCAACCCGGTAAGACACGACTTATCGCCACTGGCAG
CAGCCACTGGTAACAGGATTAGCAGAGCGAGGTATGTAGGCGGTGCTACAGAGTTCTTGAAGTGGTGGCC
TAACTACGGCTACACTAGAAGAACAGTATTTGGTATCTGCGCTCTGCTGAAGCCAGTTACCTTCGGAA
